Addgene plasmid #25176: KIF3C
Purpose: Bacterial expression for structure determination; may not be full ORF
Depositing lab: Cheryl Arrowsmith. Depositing organization: University of Toronto.
Backbone
  Vector backbone: pET28-MHL
  Backbone manufacturer: SGC
  Backbone size w/o insert (bp): 7325
  Vector type: Bacterial Expression
Growth in bacteria
  Bacterial resistance: Kanamycin, 50 μg/mL
  Growth temperature: 37°C
  Growth strain: DH5alpha
  Copy number: Low Copy
Gene/Insert
  Gene/Insert name: KIF3C:A7-F383 (alt names: PDB: 3B6V; kinesin family member 3C, motor domain; KIF3C)
  Species: H. sapiens (human)
  Insert size (bp): 1131
  Entrez Gene: KIF3C
  Tag / fusion protein: His (N terminal on insert)
  Cloning method: Restriction Enzyme
  Sequencing primers: 5′ T7; 3′ T7-term
Terms and licenses: Academic/Nonprofit Terms; Industry Terms: Not Available to Industry
Depositor comments: PDB: 3B6V. http://www.thesgc.org/structures/3B6V/
How to cite: KIF3C was a gift from Cheryl Arrowsmith (Addgene plasmid # 25176 ; http://n2t.net/addgene:25176 ; RRID:Addgene_25176)
