[The description below was written by a language model from this plasmid's Addgene catalogue record.]
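Description:
KIF3C is a bacterial expression plasmid built on the pET28-MHL backbone from the Structural Genomics Consortium. It was designed to produce a fragment of human kinesin family member 3C in E. coli for structure determination. The insert is about 1.1 kb and encodes residues A7 to F383, which correspond to the motor domain rather than the full open reading frame; the record itself notes that the construct may not contain the complete ORF. A His tag is fused to the N terminus of the insert, which allows the recombinant protein to be purified by immobilised metal affinity chromatography. The fragment was introduced by restriction enzyme cloning into a backbone listed as 7325 bp without insert.

The plasmid is selected with kanamycin, is described as low copy, and is propagated in a standard cloning strain (DH5alpha). The record does not explicitly name the promoter or list other regulatory features. However, the T7 and T7-terminator sequencing primers are consistent with the usual pET arrangement, in which the insert sits between a T7 promoter and a T7 terminator. Expression in that arrangement depends on T7 RNA polymerase supplied by a suitable expression host. No feature table is provided, so details such as the origin of replication, any protease cleavage site after the tag, or linker sequences cannot be confirmed here. The depositor links the construct to a deposited crystal structure of the KIF3C motor domain (PDB 3B6V). This fits its intended use in producing soluble motor domain protein for crystallography and related biochemical or biophysical studies of this kinesin.
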