>Addgene plasmid #25176 | KIF3C | depositor partial sequence | sequence record 11650 | Author sequence
GCCAGCGAGGCCCTCAAGGTGGTGGCCCGGTGCCGCCCCCTCAGCAGGAAGGAGGAGGCTGCTGGTCACG
AGCAGATCCTGACCATGGACGTGAAACTGGGCCAGGTGACCCTGCGGAACCCCCGCGCTGCCCCGGGGGA
GCTGCCCAAGACCTTCACCTTTGACGCCGTGTATGATGCCAGCTCCAAGCAGGCCGACCTGTATGACGAA
ACCGTGAGGCCCCTGATAGACTCCGTGCTCCAGGGTTTCAATGGCACGGTGTTTGCCTATGGCCAGACGG
GCACTGGCAAGACCTATACCATGCAGGGGACCTGGGTGGAGCCCGAGCTGCGCGGGGTCATCCCGAATGC
CTTTGAGCACATCTTCACCCACATCTCCCGCTCCCAGAACCAACAGTACCTGGTCCGGGCCTCCTATTTG
GAGATCTACCAGGAAGAGATTCGAGACCTGCTCTCCAAGGAGCCGGGCAAGAGGCTAGAGCTGAAAGAGA
ACCCCGAGACTGGCGTCTACATCAAGGACCTCTCCTCCTTCGTCACCAAGAATGTCAAGGAGATTGAGCA
TGTGATGAACCTGGGGAACCAGACCCGGGCTGTGGGCAGCACCCACATGAATGAGGTCAGCTCCCGCTCC
CATGCCATCTTCATCATCACTGTGGAGTGCAGCGAACGTGGCTCTGATGGCCAGGACCACATCCGAGTGG
GCAAGCTCAACCTCGTGGACCTGGCTGGCAGCGAGAGGCAGAACAAGGCAGGCCCCAACACAGCGGGAGG
GGCAGCCACACCATCCTCGGGTGGCGGTGGTGGCGGTGGAGGCAGTGGTGGTGGTGCTGGTGGAGAGAGG
CCTAAGGAAGCCTCCAAAATCAACCTCTCATTATCTGCCCTGGGCAACGTGATTGCTGCCCTGGCGGGCA
ACAGGAGCACCCACATTCCCTACCGGGACTCCAAGCTGACCCGGCTGCTCCAGGACTCCCTGGGGGGGAA
TGCCAAGACCATCATGGTAGCCACACTGGGGCCAGCTTCTCACAGCTACGATGAGAGCCTCTCCACCTTG
CGCTTTGCCAACCGAGCCAAGAACATCAAGAACAAGCCCCGGGTGAACGAGGACCCCAAGGACACACTGC
TGCGGGAATTC
