>Addgene plasmid #25176 | KIF3C | addgene partial sequence | sequence record 31254 | 25176 with T7
ATTCCTCTGAATATTTTGTTTACTTTAAGAAGGAGATATACCATGCATCATCATCATCATCACAGCAGCG
GCAGAGAAAACTTGTATTTCCAGGGCGCCAGCGAGGCCCTCAAGGTGGTGGCCCGGTGCCGCCCCCTCAG
CAGGAAGGAGGAGGCTGCTGGTCACGAGCAGATCCTGACCATGGACGTGAAACTGGGCCAGGTGACCCTG
CGGAACCCCCGCGCTGCCCCGGGGGAGCTGCCCAAGACCTTCACCTTTGACGCCGTGTATGATGCCAGCT
CCAAGCAGGCCGACCTGTATGACGAAACCGTGAGGCCCCTGATAGACTCCGTGCTCCAGGGTTTCAATGG
CACGGTGTTTGCCTATGGCCAGACGGGCACTGGCAAGACCTATACCATGCAGGGGACCTGGGTGGAGCCC
GAGCTGCGCGGGGTCATCCCGAATGCCTTTGAGCACATCTTCACCCACATCTCCCGCTCCCAGAACCAAC
AGTACCTGGTCCGGGCCTCCTATTTGGAGATCTACCAGGAAGAGATTCGAGACCTGCTCTCCAAGGAGCC
GGGCAAGAGGCTAGAGCTGAAAGAGAACCCCGAGACTGGCGTCTACATCAAGGACCTCTCCTCCTTCGTC
ACCAAGAATGTCAAGGAGATTGAGCATGTGATGAACCTGGGGAACCAGACCCGGGCTGTGGGCAGCACCC
ACATGAATGAGGTCAGCTCCCGCTCCCATGCCATCTTCATCATCACTGTGGAGTGCAGCG
